>Addgene plasmid #75370 | CRY2PHR(W349R)-mCherry | depositor full sequence | sequence record 148532 | CRY2PHR(W349R)-mCherry sequence 6188 bps
TAGTTATTAATAGTAATCAATTACGGGGTCATTAGTTCATAGCCCATATATGGAGTTCCGCGTTACATAA
CTTACGGTAAATGGCCCGCCTGGCTGACCGCCCAACGACCCCCGCCCATTGACGTCAATAATGACGTATG
TTCCCATAGTAACGCCAATAGGGACTTTCCATTGACGTCAATGGGTGGAGTATTTACGGTAAACTGCCCA
CTTGGCAGTACATCAAGTGTATCATATGCCAAGTACGCCCCCTATTGACGTCAATGACGGTAAATGGCCC
GCCTGGCATTATGCCCAGTACATGACCTTATGGGACTTTCCTACTTGGCAGTACATCTACGTATTAGTCA
TCGCTATTACCATGGTGATGCGGTTTTGGCAGTACATCAATGGGCGTGGATAGCGGTTTGACTCACGGGG
ATTTCCAAGTCTCCACCCCATTGACGTCAATGGGAGTTTGTTTTGGCACCAAAATCAACGGGACTTTCCA
AAATGTCGTAACAACTCCGCCCCATTGACGCAAATGGGCGGTAGGCGTGTACGGTGGGAGGTCTATATAA
GCAGAGCTGGTTTAGTGAACCGTCAGATCCGCTAGCGCTACCGGACTCAGATCTCGAGGCCACCATGAAG
ATGGACAAAAAGACTATAGTTTGGTTTAGAAGAGACCTAAGGATTGAGGATAATCCTGCATTAGCAGCAG
CTGCTCACGAAGGATCTGTTTTTCCTGTCTTCATTTGGTGTCCTGAAGAAGAAGGACAGTTTTATCCTGG
AAGAGCTTCAAGATGGTGGATGAAACAATCACTTGCTCACTTATCTCAATCCTTGAAGGCTCTTGGATCT
GACCTCACTTTAATCAAAACCCACAACACGATTTCAGCGATCTTGGATTGTATCCGCGTTACCGGTGCTA
CAAAAGTCGTCTTTAACCACCTCTATGATCCTGTTTCGTTAGTTCGGGACCATACCGTAAAGGAGAAGCT
GGTGGAACGTGGGATCTCTGTGCAAAGCTACAATGGAGATCTATTGTATGAACCGTGGGAGATATACTGC
GAAAAGGGCAAACCTTTTACGAGTTTCAATTCTTACTGGAAGAAATGCTTAGATATGTCGATTGAATCCG
TTATGCTTCCTCCTCCTTGGCGGTTGATGCCAATAACTGCAGCGGCTGAAGCGATTTGGGCGTGTTCGAT
TGAAGAACTAGGGCTGGAGAATGAGGCCGAGAAACCGAGCAATGCGTTGTTAACTAGAGCTTGGTCTCCA
GGATGGAGCAATGCTGATAAGTTACTAAATGAGTTCATCGAGAAGCAGTTGATAGATTATGCAAAGAACA
GCAAGAAAGTTGTTGGGAATTCTACTTCACTACTTTCTCCGTATCTCCATTTCGGGGAAATAAGCGTCAG
ACACGTTTTCCAGTGTGCCCGGATGAAACAAATTATATGGGCAAGAGATAAGAACAGTGAAGGAGAAGAA
AGTGCAGATCTTTTTCTTAGGGGAATCGGTTTAAGAGAGTATTCTCGGTATATATGTTTCAACTTCCCGT
TTACTCACGAGCAATCGTTGTTGAGTCATCTTCGGTTTTTCCCTTGGGATGCTGATGTTGATAAGTTCAA
GGCCTGGAGACAAGGCAGGACCGGTTATCCGTTGGTGGATGCCGGAATGAGAGAGCTTAGGGCTACCGGA
TGGATGCATAACAGAATAAGAGTGATTGTTTCAAGCTTTGCTGTGAAGTTTCTTCTCCTTCCATGGAAAT
GGGGAATGAAGTATTTCTGGGATACACTTTTGGATGCTGATTTGGAATGTGACATCCTTGGCTGGCAGTA
TATCTCTGGGAGTATCCCCGATGGCCACGAGCTTGATCGCTTGGACAATCCCGCGTTACAAGGCGCCAAA
TATGACCCAGAAGGTGAGTACATAAGGCAATGGCTTCCCGAGCTTGCGAGATTGCCAACTGAATGGATCC
ATCATCCATGGGACGCTCCTTTAACCGTACTCAAAGCTTCTGGTGTGGAACTCGGAACAAACTATGCGAA
ACCCATTGTAGACATCGACACAGCTCGTGAGCTACTAGCTAAAGCTATTTCAAGAACCCGTGAAGCACAG
ATCATGATCGGAGCAGCAGCCCGGGATCCACCGGTCGCCACCATGGTGAGCAAGGGCGAGGAGGATAACA
TGGCCATCATCAAGGAGTTCATGCGCTTCAAGGTGCACATGGAGGGCTCCGTGAACGGCCACGAGTTCGA
GATCGAGGGCGAGGGCGAGGGCCGCCCCTACGAGGGCACCCAGACCGCCAAGCTGAAGGTGACCAAGGGT
GGCCCCCTGCCCTTCGCCTGGGACATCCTGTCCCCTCAGTTCATGTACGGCTCCAAGGCCTACGTGAAGC
ACCCCGCCGACATCCCCGACTACTTGAAGCTGTCCTTCCCCGAGGGCTTCAAGTGGGAGCGCGTGATGAA
CTTCGAGGACGGCGGCGTGGTGACCGTGACCCAGGACTCCTCCCTGCAGGACGGCGAGTTCATCTACAAG
GTGAAGCTGCGCGGCACCAACTTCCCCTCCGACGGCCCCGTAATGCAGAAGAAGACCATGGGCTGGGAGG
CCTCCTCCGAGCGGATGTACCCCGAGGACGGCGCCCTGAAGGGCGAGATCAAGCAGAGGCTGAAGCTGAA
GGACGGCGGCCACTACGACGCTGAGGTCAAGACCACCTACAAGGCCAAGAAGCCCGTGCAGCTGCCCGGC
GCCTACAACGTCAACATCAAGTTGGACATCACCTCCCACAACGAGGACTACACCATCGTGGAACAGTACG
AACGCGCCGAGGGCCGCCACTCCACCGGCGGCATGGACGAGCTGTACAAGTAAAGCGGCCGCGACTCTAG
ATCATAATCAGCCATACCACATTTGTAGAGGTTTTACTTGCTTTAAAAAACCTCCCACACCTCCCCCTGA
ACCTGAAACATAAAATGAATGCAATTGTTGTTGTTAACTTGTTTATTGCAGCTTATAATGGTTACAAATA
AAGCAATAGCATCACAAATTTCACAAATAAAGCATTTTTTTCACTGCATTCTAGTTGTGGTTTGTCCAAA
CTCATCAATGTATCTTAAGGCGTAAATTGTAAGCGTTAATATTTTGTTAAAATTCGCGTTAAATTTTTGT
TAAATCAGCTCATTTTTTAACCAATAGGCCGAAATCGGCAAAATCCCTTATAAATCAAAAGAATAGACCG
AGATAGGGT
[37 nt withheld, positions 3230-3266]
AAAGAACGTGGACTCCAACGTCAAAGG
[49 nt withheld, positions 3294-3342]
T
[91 nt withheld, positions 3344-3434]
G
[124 nt withheld, positions 3436-3559]
CAGGTGGCACTTTTCGGGGAAATGTGCGCGGAACCCCTATTTGTTTATTTTTCTAAATACATTCAAATAT
GTATCCGCTCATGAGACAATAACCCTGATAAATGCTTCAATAATATTGAAAAAGGAAGAGTCCTGAGGCG
GAAAGAACCAGCTGTGGAATGTGTGTCAGTTAGGGTGTGGAAAGTCCCCAGGCTCCCCAGCAGGCAGAAG
TATGCAAAGCATGCATCTCAATTAGTCAGCAACCAGGTGTGGAAAGTCCCCAGGCTCCCCAGCAGGCAGA
AGTATGCAAAGCATGCATCTCAATTAGTCAGCAACCATAGTCCCGCCCCTAACTCCGCCCATCCCGCCCC
TAACTCCGCCCAGTTCCGCCCATTCTCCGCCCCATGGCTGACTAATTTTTTTTATTTATGCAGAGGCCGA
GGCCGCCTCGGCCTCTGAGCTATTCCAGAAGTAGTGAGGAGGCTTTTTTGGAGGCCTAGGCTTTTGCAAA
GATCGATCAAGAGACAGGATGAGGATCGTTTCGCATGATTGAACAAGATGGATTGCACGCAGGTTCTCCG
GCCGCTTGGGTGGAGAGGCTATTCGGCTATGACTGGGCACAACAGACAATCGGCTGCTCTGATGCCGCCG
TGTTCCGGCTGTCAGCGCAGGGGCGCCCGGTTCTTTTTGTCAAGACCGACCTGTCCGGTGCCCTGAATGA
ACTGCAAGACGAGGCAGCGCGGCTATCGTGGCTGGCCACGACGGGCGTTCCTTGCGCAGCTGTGCTCGAC
GTTGTCACTGAAGCGGGAAGGGACTGGCTGCTATTGGGCGAAGTGCCGGGGCAGGATCTCCTGTCATCTC
ACCTTGCTCCTGCCGAGAAAGTATCCATCATGGCTGATGCAATGCGGCGGCTGCATACGCTTGATCCGGC
TACCTGCCCATTCGACCACCAAGCGAAACATCGCATCGAGCGAGCACGTACTCGGATGGAAGCCGGTCTT
GTCGATCAGGATGATCTGGACGAAGAGCATCAGGGGCTCGCGCCAGCCGAACTGTTCGCCAGGCTCAAGG
CGAGCATGCCCGACGGCGAGGATCTCGTCGTGACCCATGGCGATGCCTGCTTGCCGAATATCATGGTGGA
AAATGGCCGCTTTTCTGGATTCATCGACTGTGGCCGGCTGGGTGTGGCGGACCGCTATCAGGACATAGCG
TTGGCTACCCGTGATATTGCTGAAGAGCTTGGCGGCGAATGGGCTGACCGCTTCCTCGTGCTTTACGGTA
TCGCCGCTCCCGATTCGCAGCGCATCGCCTTCTATCGCCTTCTTGACGAGTTCTTCTGAGCGGGACTCTG
GGGTTCGAAATGACCGACCAAGCGACGCCCAACCTGCCATCACGAGATTTCGATTCCACCGCCGCCTTCT
ATGAAAGGTTGGGCTTCGGAATCGTTTTCCGGGACGCCGGCTGGATGATCCTCCAGCGCGGGGATCTCAT
GCTGGAGTTCTTCGCCCACCCTAGGGGGAGGCTAACTGAAACACGGAAGGAGACAATACCGGAAGGAACC
CGCGCTATGACGGCAATAAAAAGACAGAATAAAACGCACGGTGTTGGGTCGTTTGTTCATAAACGCGGGG
TTCGGTCCCAGGGCTGGCACTCTGTCGATACCCCACCGAGACCCCATTGGGGCCAATACGCCCGCGTTTC
TTCCTTTTCCCCACCCCACCCCCCAAGTTCGGGTGAAGGCCCAGGGCTCGCAGCCAACGTCGGGGCGGCA
GGCCCTGCCATAGCCTCAGGTTACTCATATATACTTTAGATTGATTTAAAACTTCATTTTTAATTTAAAA
GGATCTAGGTGAAGATCCTTTTTGATAATCTCATGACCAAAATCCCTTAACGTGAGTTTTCGTTCCACTG
AGCGTCAGACCCCGTAGAAAAGATCAAAGGATCTTCTTGAGATCCTTTTTTTCTGCGCGTAATCTGCTGC
TTGCAAACAAAAAAACCACCGCTACCAGCGGTGGTTTGTTTGCCGGATCAAGAGCTACCAACTCTTTTTC
CGAAGGTAACTGGCTTCAGCAGAGCGCAGATACCAAATACTGTCCTTCTAGTGTAGCCGTAGTTAGGCCA
CCACTTCAAGAACTCTGTAGCACCGCCTACATACCTCGCTCTGCTAATCCTGTTACCAGTGGCTGCTGCC
AGTGGCGATAAGTCGTGTCTTACCGGGTTGGACTCAAGACGATAGTTACCGGATAAGGCGCAGCGGTCGG
GCTGAACGGGGGGTTCGTGCACACAGCCCAGCTTGGAGCGAACGACCTACACCGAACTGAGATACCTACA
GCGTGAGCTATGAGAAAGCGCCACGCTTCCCGAAGGGAGAAAGGCGGACAGGTATCCGGTAAGCGGCAGG
GTCGGAACAGGAGAGCGCACGAGGGAGCTTCCAGGGGGAAACGCCTGGTATCTTTATAGTCCTGTCGGGT
TTCGCCACCTCTGACTTGAGCGTCGATTTTTGTGATGCTCGTCAGGGGGGCGGAGCCTATGGAAAAACGC
CAGCAACGCGGCCTTTTTACGGTTCCTGGCCTTTTGCTGGCCTTTTGCTCACATGTTCTTTCCTGCGTTA
TCCCCTGATTCTGTGGATAACCGTATTACCGCCATGCAT
Features (pLannotate 1.2.2; 16 found; start..end, strand, type, name):
     61..364     +  enhancer       CMV enhancer: human cytomegalovirus immediate early enhancer
    365..568     +  promoter       CMV promoter: human cytomegalovirus (CMV) immediate early promoter
    591..618     +  misc_feature   MCS (fragment): multiple cloning site
    625..2118    +  CDS            CRY2PHR: N-terminal photolyase homology region of Arabidopsis thaliana cryptochrome 2 binds to CIB1 upon exposure to blue light (Kennedy et al., 2010)
   2119..2135    +  misc_feature   MCS (fragment): multiple cloning site
   2143..2850    +  CDS            mCherry: mCherry is a basic (constitutively fluorescent) red fluorescent protein published in 2004, derived from Discosoma sp.. It is reported to be a very rapidly-maturing monomer with low acid sensitivity.
   2870..2953    +  CDS            large T antigen (fragment): large T antigen from SV40 (simian virus 40)
   2976..3097    +  polyA_signal   SV40 poly(A) signal: SV40 polyadenylation signal
   3131..3559    -  rep_origin     f1 ori (sequence partly withheld): f1 bacteriophage origin of replication; arrow indicates direction of (+) strand synthesis
   3586..3690    +  promoter       AmpR promoter: bla
   3692..4049    +  promoter       SV40 promoter: SV40 enhancer and early promoter
   4084..4878    +  CDS            NeoR/KanR: aminoglycoside phosphotransferase from Tn5; aph(3')-II (or nptII); confers resistance to neomycin, kanamycin, and G418 (Geneticin®)
   4899..5051    +  CDS            ble (fragment): BLE_KLEPN - Experimental evidence at protein level: Swiss-Prot protein existence level 1. Binding protein with a strong affinity to the bleomycin family of antibiotics. Binds to CL990; an antimitotic-antibiotic compound. From Klebsiella pneumoniae.
   5110..5157    +  polyA_signal   HSV TK poly(A) signal: herpes simplex virus thymidine kinase polyadenylation signal (Cole and Stacy, 1985)
   5248..5264    -  polyA_signal   bGH poly(A) signal (fragment): bovine growth hormone polyadenylation signal
   5486..6074    +  rep_origin     ori: high-copy-number ColE1/pMB1/pBR322/pUC origin of replication
