[The description below was written by a language model from this plasmid's Addgene catalogue record and pLannotate feature annotations shown in this document.]
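Description:
CRY2PHR(W349R)-mCherry is a mammalian expression plasmid built on the Clontech pmCherryN1 backbone, with a full depositor sequence of about 6.2 kb. It is maintained in E. coli at high copy through a ColE1/pUC-type origin and selected with kanamycin. The resistance gene is the Tn5 NeoR/KanR aminoglycoside phosphotransferase. It sits downstream of tandem bacterial (bla) and SV40 early promoters and is terminated by the HSV TK polyadenylation signal, so the same cassette can also provide G418 selection in mammalian cells. An f1 origin is also present. The short annotations for large T antigen, ble and bGH poly(A) are fragments and most likely reflect backbone remnants rather than functional elements.

The payload is driven by the human CMV immediate-early enhancer and promoter and ends at an SV40 polyadenylation signal. It encodes the N-terminal photolyase homology region of Arabidopsis thaliana cryptochrome 2 (residues 1–498), cloned between XhoI and XmaI sites of the polylinker. This places it in frame with a C-terminal mCherry red fluorescent protein. CRY2PHR binds its partner CIB1 when exposed to blue light, which is the basis of the CRY2–CIB optogenetic dimerizer system. The W349R substitution is recorded as a fast-cycling mutant, meaning the light-activated state is expected to reverse more quickly than in the wild-type module.

The construct comes from work on optimized second-generation CRY2–CIB dimerizers. It suits transient expression in mammalian cells, where the mCherry tag lets the CRY2 component be visualised during light-induced recruitment or interaction experiments with a CIB1-fused partner supplied from a separate construct.
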