Addgene plasmid #75370: CRY2PHR(W349R)-mCherry
Purpose: Expresses fusion of Arabidopsis CRY2 (residues 1-498, W349R fast-cycling mutant) fused to mCherry
Depositing lab: Chandra Tucker. Depositing organization: University of Colorado Denver and Anschutz Medical Campus. Publication: Optimized second-generation CRY2-CIB dimerizers and photoactivatable Cre recombinase. Taslimi A, Zoltowski B, Miranda JG, Pathak GP, Hughes RM, Tucker CL. Nat Chem Biol. 2016 Apr 11. doi: 10.1038/nchembio.2063. PubMed 27065233.
Backbone
  Vector backbone: pmCherryN1
  Backbone manufacturer: Clontech
  Backbone size w/o insert (bp): 4000
  Vector type: Mammalian Expression
Growth in bacteria
  Bacterial resistance: Kanamycin, 50 μg/mL
  Growth temperature: 37°C
  Growth strain: DH5alpha
  Copy number: High Copy
Gene/Insert
  Gene/Insert name: CRY2 residues 1-498 (alt name: CRY2)
  Species: A. thaliana (mustard weed)
  Insert size (bp): 1495
  Mutation: W349R
  Entrez Gene: CRY2 (a.k.a. AT1G04400, AT-PHH1, ATCRY2, CRYPTOCHROME 2 APOPROTEIN, F19P19.14, F19P19_14, FHA, PHH1, cryptochrome 2)
  Promoter: CMV
  Tag / fusion protein: mCherry (C terminal on insert)
  Cloning method: Restriction Enzyme; 5′ cloning site XhoI (not destroyed); 3′ cloning site XmaI (not destroyed)
  Sequencing primers: 5′ CMV
Terms and licenses: Academic/Nonprofit Terms; Industry Terms: Not Available to Industry
How to cite: CRY2PHR(W349R)-mCherry was a gift from Chandra Tucker (Addgene plasmid # 75370 ; http://n2t.net/addgene:75370 ; RRID:Addgene_75370)
