>Addgene plasmid #75370 | CRY2PHR(W349R)-mCherry | addgene partial sequence | sequence record 148530 | mCherry-F 5'-ccccgtaatgcagaagaaga-3'
CCCGAGGACGGCGCCCTGAAGGGCGAGATCAAGCAGAGGCTGAAGCTGAAGGACGGCGGCCACTACGACG
CTGAGGTCAAGACCACCTACAAGGCCAAGAAGCCCGTGCAGCTGCCCGGCGCCTACAACGTCAACATCAA
GTTGGACATCACCTCCCACAACGAGGACTACACCATCGTGGAACAGTACGAACGCGCCGAGGGCCGCCAC
TCCACCGGCGGCATGGACGAGCTGTACAAGTAAAGCGGCCGCGACTCTAGATCATAATCAGCCATACCAC
ATTTGTAGAGGTTTTACTTGCTTTAAAAAACCTCCCACACCTCCCCCTGAACCTGAAACATAAAATGAAT
GCAATTGTTGTTGTTAACTTGTTTATTGCAGCTTATAATGGTTACAAATAAAGCAATAGCATCACAAATT
TCACAAATAAAGCATTTTTTTCACTGCATTCTAGTTGTGGTTTGTCCAAACTCATCAATGTATCTTAAGG
CGTAAATTGTAAGCGTTAATATTTTGTTAAAATTCGCGTTAAATTTTTGTTAAATCAGCTCATTTTTTAA
CCAATAGGCCGAAATCGGCAAAATCCCTTATAAATCAAAAGAATAGACCGAGATAGGGT
[37 nt withheld, positions 620-656]
AAAGAACGTGGACTCCAACGTCAAAGG
[49 nt withheld, positions 684-732]
TAATCAAGTTTT
