>Addgene plasmid #75370 | CRY2PHR(W349R)-mCherry | addgene partial sequence | sequence record 150137 | mCherry-R 5'-TTGGTCACCTTCAGCTTGG-3'
ACTCGTGGCCGTTCACGGAGCCCTCCATGTGCACCTTGAAGCGCATGAACTCCTTGATGATGGCCATGTT
ATCCTCCTCGCCCTTGCTCACCATGGTGGCGACCGGTGGATCCCGGGCTGCTGCTCCGATCATGATCTGT
GCTTCACGGGTTCTTGAAATAGCTTTAGCTAGTAGCTCACGAGCTGTGTCGATGTCTACAATGGGTTTCG
CATAGTTTGTTCCGAGTTCCACACCAGAAGCTTTGAGTACGGTTAAAGGAGCGTCCCATGGATGATGGAT
CCATTCAGTTGGCAATCTCGCAAGCTCGGGAAGCCATTGCCTTATGTACTCACCTTCTGGGTCATATTTG
GCGCCTTGTAACGCGGGATTGTCCAAGCGATCAAGCTCGTGGCCATCGGGGATACTCCCAGAGATATACT
GCCAGCCAAGGATGTCACATTCCAAATCAGCATCCAAAAGTGTATCCCAGAAATACTTCATTCCCCATTT
CCATGGAAGGAGAAGAAACTTCACAGCAAAGCTTGAAACAATCACTCTTATTCTGTTATGCATCCATCCG
GTAGCCCTAAGCTCTCTCATTCCGGCATCCACCAACGGATAACCGGTCCTGCCTTGTCTCCAGGCCTTGA
ACTTATCAACATCAGCATCC
